Addgene plasmid #200054: pTHY_P0022_T2c_BCD_0.75K
Purpose: Bicistronic RBS 0.75K Part
Depositing lab: Ross Thyer. Depositing organization: Rice University. Publication: Interrogating the Function of Bicistronic Translational Control Elements to Improve Consistency of Gene Expression. Jansen Z, Reilly SR, Lieber-Kotz M, Li AZ, Wei Q, Kulhanek DL, Gilmour AR, Thyer R. ACS Synth Biol. 2023 Jun 16;12(6):1608-1615. doi: 10.1021/acssynbio.3c00093. Epub 2023 May 30. PubMed 37253269.
Backbone
  Vector backbone: pUC
  Total vector size (bp): 3278
  Vector type: Bacterial Expression
Growth in bacteria
  Bacterial resistance: Ampicillin, 100 μg/mL
  Growth temperature: 37°C
  Growth strain: DB3.1
  Copy number: High Copy
Gene/Insert
  Gene/Insert name: BCD 0.75K
  Species: Synthetic
  Insert size (bp): 167
  Cloning method: Restriction Enzyme; 5′ cloning site BsmBI (destroyed during cloning); 3′ cloning site BsmBI (destroyed during cloning)
  Sequencing primers: 5′ acagggctataaggtagatccggg; 3′ ctcttttctggaatttggtaccgagggtgacttc
Terms and licenses: Academic/Nonprofit Terms; Industry Terms: Not Available to Industry
Depositor comments: This plasmid encodes a part for use in a heirarchical golden gate plasmid assembly system. The part insert is a bicistronic translational control element for regulating translation of protein-coding genes in E. coli. It is flanked by sites for the type IIS restriction enzyme BsaI and yields 5' and 3' overhangs of GGAG and TATG respectively. The backbone contains a pUC origin, a TEM-1 ampicillin resistance marker, and a ccdB marker such that the part plasmid does not carry through into higher order plasmid assemblies. The plasmid must be propagated in an E. coli strain which is resistant to ccdB. Please visit https://www.biorxiv.org/content/10.1101/2023.02.09.527918v1 for bioRxiv preprint.
How to cite: pTHY_P0022_T2c_BCD_0.75K was a gift from Ross Thyer (Addgene plasmid # 200054 ; http://n2t.net/addgene:200054 ; RRID:Addgene_200054)
