[The description below was written by a language model from this plasmid's Addgene catalogue record and pLannotate feature annotations shown in this document.]
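Description:
pTHY_P0022_T2c_BCD_0.75K is a 3,278 bp, high-copy pUC-based part plasmid from a hierarchical Golden Gate assembly toolkit for building E. coli expression constructs. It does not express a gene of interest. It stores a single regulatory part, a 167 bp synthetic bicistronic design (BCD) translational control element designated "0.75K". BCDs place a short leader open reading frame with its own ribosome binding site upstream of a second ribosome binding site. Translation of the downstream gene is thereby coupled to translation of the leader, which is intended to make expression levels less dependent on the sequence of the coding region that follows. The part was cloned in through BsmBI sites that were destroyed in the process. It is flanked by BsaI type IIS sites that release it with GGAG and TATG overhangs, the latter supplying the start codon junction for the adjoining coding-sequence part.

The backbone carries the pUC/ColE1-type origin and a TEM-1 beta-lactamase gene under its native promoter for ampicillin selection. It also contains a ccdB toxin gene. The annotation places ccdB downstream of a J23119 promoter fragment and an sTRSV hammerhead ribozyme, which may serve as an insulator of the transcript 5′ end. CcdB poisons DNA gyrase, so it counter-selects against carry-over of the uncut part plasmid into higher-order assemblies. It also means the plasmid has to be maintained in a ccdB-resistant strain such as DB3.1. A second sTRSV ribozyme copy is annotated near the start of the sequence, in the region where the part is likely to sit, although the BCD itself is not annotated. The short lacIq promoter and yciV matches are only fragments, and the record assigns them no function.
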