Features (pLannotate 1.2.2; 9 found; start..end, strand, type, name):
    112..161     +  misc_RNA       sTRSV HHRz: hammerhead ribozyme from the tobacco ringspot virus satellite RNA (Khvorova et al., 2003)
    313..334     -  promoter       lacIq promoter (fragment): lacI (mutant); In the lacIq allele, a single base change in the promoter boosts expression of the lacI gene about 10-fold.
    447..503     -  CDS            yciV (fragment): RNAAM_ECOLI - Also known as trpH From Escherichia coli (strain K12).
    524..595     +  promoter       AmpR promoter: bla
    596..1453    +  CDS            bla: BLAT_ECOLX - Experimental evidence at protein level: Swiss-Prot protein existence level 1. TEM-type are the most prevalent beta-lactamases in enterobacteria; they hydrolyze the beta-lactam bond in susceptible beta-lactam antibiotics, thus conferring resistance to penicillins and cephalosporins. TEM-3 and TEM-4 are capable of hydrolyzing cefotaxime and ceftazidime. TEM-5 is capable of hydrolyzing ceftazidime. TEM-6 is capable of hydrolyzing ceftazidime and aztreonam. TEM-8/CAZ-2, TEM- 16/CAZ-7 and TEM-24/CAZ-6 are markedly active against ceftazidime. IRT- 4 shows resistance to beta-lactamase in
   1628..1649    +  promoter       J23119(SpeI) promoter (fragment): bacterial promoter (Registry of Standard Biological Parts BBa J23119) modified to end with an SpeI site
   1680..1729    +  misc_RNA       sTRSV HHRz: hammerhead ribozyme from the tobacco ringspot virus satellite RNA (Khvorova et al., 2003)
   1841..2143    +  CDS            ccdB: CCDB_ECOLI - Also known as G, letB, letD. Experimental evidence at protein level: Swiss-Prot protein existence level 1. Toxic component of a type II toxin-antitoxin (TA) system, functioning in plasmid maintainence. Responsible for the post- segregational killing (PSK) of plasmid-free cells, also referred to as a plasmid addiction system. Half-life of over 2 hours. Cell killing by CcdB is accompanied by filamentation, defects in chromosome and plasmid segregation, defects in cell division, formation of anucleate cells, decreased DNA synthesis and plasmid loss. Interferes with the activity of DN
   2406..2994    +  rep_origin     ori: high-copy-number ColE1/pMB1/pBR322/pUC origin of replication
>Addgene plasmid #200054 | pTHY_P0022_T2c_BCD_0.75K | addgene full sequence | sequence record 396690 | Addgene NGS Result
ACAGGGCTATAAGGTAGATCCGGGTCGACAGATATAATTAGCCAAAAATTTCTGTAATAAATATCACTAG
CTCAGATTCAGTAGACCGCTGTTGGATAGGTCTCTGGAGAGCTGTCACCGGATGTGCTTTCCGGTCTGAT
GAGTCCGTGAGGACGAAACAGCCTCTACAAATAATTTTGTTTAAGGGCCCAAGTTCACTTAAAAAGGAGA
TCAACAATGAAAGCAATTTTCGTACTGAAACATCTTAATCATGCGGATTCTAGTTAAATATGAGAGACCA
TCGTGCATGATCTACGTGCGTCACATGCAGTACCTGAATTGACTCTCTTCCGGGGATCAAATGTAGCACC
TGAAGTCACCCTCGGTACCAAATTCCAGAAAAGAGGCCTCCCGAAAGGGGGGCCTTTTTTCGTTTTGGTC
CGTTACTGGAACGTTGTGAGGTACACGGAAGCTGTGGTATGGCTGTGCAGGTCGTAAATCACTGCATAAT
TCGTGTCGCTCAAGGCGCATATTTTTCTAAATACATTCAAATATGTATCCGCTCATGAGACAATAACCCT
GATAAATGCTTCAATAATATTGAAAAAGGAAGAGTATGAGTATTCAACATTTCCGTGTCGCCCTTATTCC
CTTTTTTGCGGCATTTTGCCTTCCTGTTTTTGCTCACCCAGAAACGCTGGTGAAAGTAAAAGATGCTGAA
GATCAGTTGGGTGCACGAGTGGGTTACATCGAACTGGATCTCAACAGCGGTAAGATCCTTGAGAGTTTTC
GCCCCGAAGAACGTTTTCCAATGATGAGCACTTTTAAAGTTCTGCTATGTGGCGCGGTATTATCCCGTGT
TGACGCCGGGCAAGAGCAACTCGGTCGCCGCATACACTATTCTCAGAATGACTTGGTTGAGTACTCACCA
GTCACAGAAAAGCATCTTACGGATGGCATGACAGTAAGAGAATTATGCAGTGCTGCCATAACCATGAGTG
ATAACACTGCGGCCAACTTACTTCTGACAACGATCGGAGGACCGAAGGAGCTAACCGCTTTTTTGCACAA
CATGGGGGATCATGTAACTCGCCTTGATCGTTGGGAACCGGAGCTGAATGAAGCCATACCAAACGACGAG
CGTGACACCACGATGCCTGCAGCAATGGCAACAACGTTGCGCAAACTATTAACTGGCGAACTACTTACTC
TAGCTTCCCGGCAACAATTAATAGACTGGATGGAGGCGGATAAAGTTGCAGGACCACTTCTGCGCTCGGC
CCTTCCGGCTGGCTGGTTTATTGCTGATAAATCTGGAGCCGGTGAGCGTGGATCGCGCGGTATCATTGCA
GCACTGGGGCCAGATGGTAAGCCCTCCCGTATCGTAGTTATCTACACGACGGGGAGTCAGGCAACTATGG
ATGAACGAAATAGACAGATCGCTGAGATAGGTGCCTCACTGATTAAGCATTGGTAACTGTTAGACCAAGT
TTACTCATATATACTTTAGATTGATTTAAAACTTCATTTTTAATTTAAAAGGATCTAGGTGAAGATCCTT
TTTGATAATCTCATGACCAAAATCCCTTAACGTGAGTTTTCGTTCCACTGAGCGTCGAGTGGCTGTCGAC
CGGCGAAAAGTTCGATTACAGCTAGCTCAGTCCTAGGTACAATTACAGCCATCGTACGAGCCCGGAGAGC
TGTCACCGGATGTGCTTTCCGGTCTGATGAGTCCGTGAGGACGAAACAGCCTCTACAAATAATTTTGTTT
AAGGGCCCAAGTTCACTTAAAAAGGAGATCAACAATGAAAGCAATTTTCGTACTGAAACATCTTAATCAT
GCGGATTCTAGTTAAATATGATGCAGTTTAAGGTTTACACCTATAAAAGAGAGAGCCGTTATCGTCTGTT
TGTGGATGTACAGAGTGATATTATTGACACGCCCGGGCGACGGATGGTGATCCCCCTGGCCAGTGCACGT
CTGCTGTCAGATAAAGTCTCCCGTGAACTTTACCCGGTGGTGCATATCGGGGATGAAAGCTGGCGCATGA
TGACCACCGATATGGCCAGTGTGCCGGTGTCCGTTATCGGGGAAGAAGTGGCTGATCTCAGCCACCGCGA
AAATGACATCAAAAACGCCATTAACCTGATGTTCTGGGGAATATAAATCCGTTTTAGTTCGTCGGTCAGT
TTCACCTGATTTACGTAAAAACCCGCTTCGGCGGGTTTTTGCTTTTGGAGGGGCAGAAAGATGAATGACT
GTCGCTGTGTACGCGATAGATAAAAAAAAAGGTTTAGACAGTGCGAAAGCACTGTCTAAACCTTTTTTTT
CCTGCTCAGGCGCAACCGATCATGACCAAAATCCCTTAACGTGAGTTTTCGTTCCACTGAGCGTCAGACC
CCGTAGAAAAGATCAAAGGATCTTCTTGAGATCCTTTTTTTCTGCGCGTAATCTGCTGCTTGCAAACAAA
AAAACCACCGCTACCAGCGGTGGTTTGTTTGCCGGATCAAGAGCTACCAACTCTTTTTCCGAAGGTAACT
GGCTTCAGCAGAGCGCAGATACCAAATACTGTTCTTCTAGTGTAGCCGTAGTTAGGCCACCACTTCAAGA
ACTCTGTAGCACCGCCTACATACCTCGCTCTGCTAATCCTGTTACCAGTGGCTGCTGCCAGTGGCGATAA
GTCGTGTCTTACCGGGTTGGACTCAAGACGATAGTTACCGGATAAGGCGCAGCGGTCGGGCTGAACGGGG
GGTTCGTGCACACAGCCCAGCTTGGAGCGAACGACCTACACCGAACTGAGATACCTACAGCGTGAGCTAT
GAGAAAGCGCCACGCTTCCCGAAGGGAGAAAGGCGGACAGGTATCCGGTAAGCGGCAGGGTCGGAACAGG
AGAGCGCACGAGGGAGCTTCCAGGGGGAAACGCCTGGTATCTTTATAGTCCTGTCGGGTTTCGCCACCTC
TGACTTGAGCGTCGATTTTTGTGATGCTCGTCAGGGGGGCGGAGCCTATGGAAAAACGCCAGCAACGCGG
CCTTTTTACGGTTCCTGGCCTTTTGCTGGCCTTTTGCTCACATGTTCTTTCCTGCGTTATCCCCTGATTC
TGTGGATAACCGTATTACCGCCTTTGAGTGAGCTGATACCGCTCGCCGCAGCCGAACGACCGAGCGCAGC
GAGTCAGTGAGCCCCTGTTTCCCGACTGGAAAGCGGCGACTCCTGCATTAGGAAATTATAAACGCAGGTC
TTTTCGCCGGTGTATTTCTTGCAAAAAAAAACCCCGCCGAAGCGGGGTTTTTTTTTTT
