>Addgene plasmid #200054 | pTHY_P0022_T2c_BCD_0.75K | depositor partial sequence | sequence record 390167 | BCD 0.75K Part
GGAGAGCTGTCACCGGATGTGCTTTCCGGTCTGATGAGTCCGTGAGGACGAAACAGCCTCTACAAATAAT
TTTGTTTAAGGGCCCAAGTTCACTTAAAAAGGAGATCAACAATGAAAGCAATTTTCGTACTGAAACATCT
TAATCATGCGGATTCTAGTTAAATATG
